>Addgene plasmid #164277 | VN-dCasE-VC-GK | addgene full sequence | sequence record 337641 | Addgene NGS Result
TAGTTATTAATAGTAATCAATTACGGGGTCATTAGTTCATAGCCCATATATGGAGTTCCGCGTTACATAA
CTTACGGTAAATGGCCCGCCTGGCTGACCGCCCAACGACCCCCGCCCATTGACGTCAATAATGACGTATG
TTCCCATAGTAACGCCAATAGGGACTTTCCATTGACGTCAATGGGTGGAGTATTTACGGTAAACTGCCCA
CTTGGCAGTACATCAAGTGTATCATATGCCAAGTACGCCCCCTATTGACGTCAATGACGGTAAATGGCCC
GCCTGGCATTATGCCCAGTACATGACCTTATGGGACTTTCCTACTTGGCAGTACATCTACGTATTAGTCA
TCGCTATTACCATGGTGATGCGGTTTTGGCAGTACATCAATGGGCGTGGATAGCGGTTTGACTCACGGGG
ATTTCCAAGTCTCCACCCCATTGACGTCAATGGGAGTTTGTTTTGGCACCAAAATCAACGGGACTTTCCA
AAATGTCGTAACAACTCCGCCCCATTGACGCAAATGGGCGGTAGGCGTGTACGGTGGGAGGTCTATATAA
GCAGAGCTGGTTTAGTGAACCGTCAGATCCGCTAGCGCCACCATGGTGAGCAAGGGCGAGGAGCTGTTCA
CCGGGGTGGTGCCCATCCTGGTCGAGCTGGACGGCGACGTAAACGGCCACAAGTTCAGCGTGTCCGGCGA
GGGCGAGGGCGATGCCACCTACGGCAAGCTGACCCTGAAGCTGATCTGCACCACCGGCAAGCTGCCCGTG
CCCTGGCCCACCCTCGTGACCACCCTGGGCTACGGCCTGCAGTGCTTCGCCCGCTACCCCGACCACATGA
AGCAGCACGACTTCTTCAAGTCCGCCATGCCCGAAGGCTACGTCCAGGAGCGCACCATCTTCTTCAAGGA
CGACGGCAACTACAAGACCCGCGCCGAGGTGAAGTTCGAGGGCGACACCCTGGTGAACCGCATCGAGCTG
AAGGGCATCGACTTCAAGGAGGACGGCAACATCCTGGGGCACAAGCTGGAGTACAACTACAACAGCCACA
ACGTCTATATCACCCTCGAGAGACCTGCTTGTAAAATTCCAAACGACCTGAAGCAGAAAGTGATGAACCA
CAAGCTTGCCACCATGGTGTATCTCAGTAAAGTCATCATTGCCAGGGCCTGGAGCAGGGATCTTTACCAA
CTTGCCCAGGGATTATGGCATTTATTTCCAAACAGACCGGATGCTGCTCGTGATTTTCTTTTTCATGTTG
AGAAGCGAAACACACCAGAAGGCTGTCATGTTTTATTGCAGTCAGCGCAAATGCCTGTTTCAACTGCCGT
TGCGACAGTCATTAAAACTAAACAGGTTGAATTTCAACTTCAGGTTGGTGTTCCACTCTATTTTCGGCTT
CGGGCAAATCCGATCAAAACTATTCTCGACAATCAAAAGCGCCTGGACAGTAAAGGGAATATTAAACGCT
GTCGGGTTCCGTTAATAAAAGAAGCAGAACAAATCGCGTGGTTGCAACGTAAATTGGGCAATGCGGCGCG
CGTTGAAGATGTGCATCCCATATCGGAACGGCCACAGTATTTTTCTGGTGATGGTAAAAGTGGAAAGATC
CAAACGGTTTGCTTTGAAGGTGTGCTCACCATCAACGACGCGCCAGCGTTAATAGATCTTGTACAGCAAG
GTATTGGGCCAGCTAAATCGATGGGATGTGGCTTGCTATCTTTGGCTCCACTGCTGCAGTCGACGACCTG
CACAGCTGGCGCTGAATTCGCCGACAAGCAGAAGAACGGCATCAAGGCCAACTTCAAGATCCGCCACAAC
ATCGAGGACGGCGGCGTGCAGCTCGCCGACCACTACCAGCAGAACACCCCCATCGGCGACGGCCCCGTGC
TGCTGCCCGACAACCACTACCTGAGCTACCAGTCCGCCCTGAGCAAAGACCCCAACGAGAAGCGCGATCA
CATGGTCCTGCTGGAGTTCGTGACCGCCGCCGGGATCACTCTCGGCATGGACGAGCTGTACAAGTAAGGA
TCCATATGTAAGTAAGTAAGCGGCCGCGACTCTAGATCATAATCAGCCATACCACATTTGTAGAGGTTTT
ACTTGCTTTAAAAAACCTCCCACACCTCCCCCTGAACCTGAAACATAAAATGAATGCAATTGTTGTTGTT
AACTTGTTTATTGCAGCTTATAATGGTTACAAATAAAGCAATAGCATCACAAATTTCACAAATAAAGCAT
TTTTTTCACTGCATTCTAGTTGTGGTTTGTCCAAACTCATCAATGTATCTTAAGGCGTAAATTGTAAGCG
TTAATATTTTGTTAAAATTCGCGTTAAATTTTTGTTAAATCAGCTCATTTTTTAACCAATAGGCCGAAAT
CGGCAAAATCCCTTATAAATCAAAAGAATAGACCGAGATAGGGT
[37 nt withheld, positions 2425-2461]
AAAGAACGTGGACTCCAACGTCAAAGG
[49 nt withheld, positions 2489-2537]
T
[91 nt withheld, positions 2539-2629]
G
[124 nt withheld, positions 2631-2754]
CAGGTGGCACTTTTCGGGGAAATGTGCGCGGAACCCCTATTTGTTTATTTTTCTAAATACATTCAAATAT
GTATCCGCTCATGAGACAATAACCCTGATAAATGCTTCAATAATATTGAAAAAGGAAGAGTCCTGAGGCG
GAAAGAACCAGCTGTGGAATGTGTGTCAGTTAGGGTGTGGAAAGTCCCCAGGCTCCCCAGCAGGCAGAAG
TATGCAAAGCATGCATCTCAATTAGTCAGCAACCAGGTGTGGAAAGTCCCCAGGCTCCCCAGCAGGCAGA
AGTATGCAAAGCATGCATCTCAATTAGTCAGCAACCATAGTCCCGCCCCTAACTCCGCCCATCCCGCCCC
TAACTCCGCCCAGTTCCGCCCATTCTCCGCCCCATGGCTGACTAATTTTTTTTATTTATGCAGAGGCCGA
GGCCGCCTCGGCCTCTGAGCTATTCCAGAAGTAGTGAGGAGGCTTTTTTGGAGGCCTAGGCTTTTGCAAA
GATCGATCAAGAGACAGGATGAGGATCGTTTCGCATGATTGAACAAGATGGATTGCACGCAGGTTCTCCG
GCCGCTTGGGTGGAGAGGCTATTCGGCTATGACTGGGCACAACAGACAATCGGCTGCTCTGATGCCGCCG
TGTTCCGGCTGTCAGCGCAGGGGCGCCCGGTTCTTTTTGTCAAGACCGACCTGTCCGGTGCCCTGAATGA
ACTGCAAGACGAGGCAGCGCGGCTATCGTGGCTGGCCACGACGGGCGTTCCTTGCGCAGCTGTGCTCGAC
GTTGTCACTGAAGCGGGAAGGGACTGGCTGCTATTGGGCGAAGTGCCGGGGCAGGATCTCCTGTCATCTC
ACCTTGCTCCTGCCGAGAAAGTATCCATCATGGCTGATGCAATGCGGCGGCTGCATACGCTTGATCCGGC
TACCTGCCCATTCGACCACCAAGCGAAACATCGCATCGAGCGAGCACGTACTCGGATGGAAGCCGGTCTT
GTCGATCAGGATGATCTGGACGAAGAGCATCAGGGGCTCGCGCCAGCCGAACTGTTCGCCAGGCTCAAGG
CGAGCATGCCCGACGGCGAGGATCTCGTCGTGACCCATGGCGATGCCTGCTTGCCGAATATCATGGTGGA
AAATGGCCGCTTTTCTGGATTCATCGACTGTGGCCGGCTGGGTGTGGCGGACCGCTATCAGGACATAGCG
TTGGCTACCCGTGATATTGCTGAAGAGCTTGGCGGCGAATGGGCTGACCGCTTCCTCGTGCTTTACGGTA
TCGCCGCTCCCGATTCGCAGCGCATCGCCTTCTATCGCCTTCTTGACGAGTTCTTCTGAGCGGGACTCTG
GGGTTCGAAATGACCGACCAAGCGACGCCCAACCTGCCATCACGAGATTTCGATTCCACCGCCGCCTTCT
ATGAAAGGTTGGGCTTCGGAATCGTTTTCCGGGACGCCGGCTGGATGATCCTCCAGCGCGGGGATCTCAT
GCTGGAGTTCTTCGCCCACCCTAGGGGGAGGCTAACTGAAACACGGAAGGAGACAATACCGGAAGGAACC
CGCGCTATGACGGCAATAAAAAGACAGAATAAAACGCACGGTGTTGGGTCGTTTGTTCATAAACGCGGGG
TTCGGTCCCAGGGCTGGCACTCTGTCGATACCCCACCGAGACCCCATTGGGGCCAATACGCCCGCGTTTC
TTCCTTTTCCCCACCCCACCCCCCAAGTTCGGGTGAAGGCCCAGGGCTCGCAGCCAACGTCGGGGCGGCA
GGCCCTGCCATAGCCTCAGGTTACTCATATATACTTTAGATTGATTTAAAACTTCATTTTTAATTTAAAA
GGATCTAGGTGAAGATCCTTTTTGATAATCTCATGACCAAAATCCCTTAACGTGAGTTTTCGTTCCACTG
AGCGTCAGACCCCGTAGAAAAGATCAAAGGATCTTCTTGAGATCCTTTTTTTCTGCGCGTAATCTGCTGC
TTGCAAACAAAAAAACCACCGCTACCAGCGGTGGTTTGTTTGCCGGATCAAGAGCTACCAACTCTTTTTC
CGAAGGTAACTGGCTTCAGCAGAGCGCAGATACCAAATACTGTTCTTCTAGTGTAGCCGTAGTTAGGCCA
CCACTTCAAGAACTCTGTAGCACCGCCTACATACCTCGCTCTGCTAATCCTGTTACCAGTGGCTGCTGCC
AGTGGCGATAAGTCGTGTCTTACCGGGTTGGACTCAAGACGATAGTTACCGGATAAGGCGCAGCGGTCGG
GCTGAACGGGGGGTTCGTGCACACAGCCCAGCTTGGAGCGAACGACCTACACCGAACTGAGATACCTACA
GCGTGAGCTATGAGAAAGCGCCACGCTTCCCGAAGGGAGAAAGGCGGACAGGTATCCGGTAAGCGGCAGG
GTCGGAACAGGAGAGCGCACGAGGGAGCTTCCAGGGGGAAACGCCTGGTATCTTTATAGTCCTGTCGGGT
TTCGCCACCTCTGACTTGAGCGTCGATTTTTGTGATGCTCGTCAGGGGGGCGGAGCCTATGGAAAAACGC
CAGCAACGCGGCCTTTTTACGGTTCCTGGCCTTTTGCTGGCCTTTTGCTCACATGTTCTTTCCTGCGTTA
TCCCCTGATTCTGTGGATAACCGTATTACCGCCATGCAT
Features (pLannotate 1.2.2; 15 found; start..end, strand, type, name):
     61..364     +  enhancer       CMV enhancer: human cytomegalovirus immediate early enhancer
    365..568     +  promoter       CMV promoter: human cytomegalovirus (CMV) immediate early promoter
    603..1064    +  CDS            VN155(I152L): improved N-terminal fragment of mVenus for use in bimolecular fluorescence complementation (BiFC) (Kodama and Hu, 2010)
   1140..1733    +  CDS            casE: CAS6_ECOLI - Also known as cas6e, ygcH. Experimental evidence at protein level: Swiss-Prot protein existence level 1. A component of Cascade, which participates in CRISPR interference, the third stage of CRISPR immunity. Cascade binds both crRNA and in a sequence-specific manner negatively supercoiled dsDNA target. This leads to the formation of an R-loop in which the crRNA binds the target DNA, displacing the noncomplementary strand. Cas3 is recruited to Cascade, nicks target DNA and then unwinds and cleaves the target, leading to DNA degradation and invader neutralization. From Escherichia c
   1773..2024    +  CDS            VC155: C-terminal fragment of mVenus for use in bimolecular fluorescence complementation (BiFC) (Kodama and Hu, 2010)
   2065..2148    +  CDS            large T antigen (fragment): large T antigen from SV40 (simian virus 40)
   2171..2292    +  polyA_signal   SV40 poly(A) signal: SV40 polyadenylation signal
   2326..2754    -  rep_origin     f1 ori (sequence partly withheld): f1 bacteriophage origin of replication; arrow indicates direction of (+) strand synthesis
   2781..2885    +  promoter       AmpR promoter: bla
   2887..3244    +  promoter       SV40 promoter: SV40 enhancer and early promoter
   3279..4073    +  CDS            NeoR/KanR: aminoglycoside phosphotransferase from Tn5; aph(3')-II (or nptII); confers resistance to neomycin, kanamycin, and G418 (Geneticin®)
   4094..4246    +  CDS            ble (fragment): BLE_KLEPN - Experimental evidence at protein level: Swiss-Prot protein existence level 1. Binding protein with a strong affinity to the bleomycin family of antibiotics. Binds to CL990; an antimitotic-antibiotic compound. From Klebsiella pneumoniae.
   4305..4352    +  polyA_signal   HSV TK poly(A) signal: herpes simplex virus thymidine kinase polyadenylation signal (Cole and Stacy, 1985)
   4443..4459    -  polyA_signal   bGH poly(A) signal (fragment): bovine growth hormone polyadenylation signal
   4681..5269    +  rep_origin     ori: high-copy-number ColE1/pMB1/pBR322/pUC origin of replication
