[The description below was written by a language model from this plasmid's Addgene catalogue record and pLannotate feature annotations shown in this document.]
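Description:
VN-dCasE-VC-GK (called VN-dEcCas6-VC-GK in the associated publication) is a 5.4 kb mammalian expression plasmid built on a pEGFP-N1 backbone from which the EGFP gene has been removed. It is maintained in E. coli at high copy through a ColE1/pUC-type origin and selected with kanamycin. The NeoR/KanR aminoglycoside phosphotransferase gene sits behind both a bacterial bla promoter and the SV40 enhancer/early promoter and is followed by an HSV TK polyadenylation signal. The same marker can therefore confer G418 resistance in mammalian cells. An f1 origin is also present. Short annotated fragments of ble and a bGH poly(A) signal appear to be backbone remnants rather than functional parts.

The payload is a single fusion open reading frame driven by the CMV immediate-early enhancer and promoter and terminated by the SV40 poly(A) signal. It places the improved N-terminal mVenus fragment VN155(I152L) upstream of E. coli CasE (Cas6e) and the C-terminal mVenus fragment VC155 downstream. CasE is the Cascade subunit that recognises CRISPR repeat RNA, and here it carries the H20A mutation, indicated by the "d" prefix as a catalytically dead form. A short SV40 large T antigen fragment is annotated after VC155; the record does not state its role, and whether it is in frame with the fusion cannot be judged from the table.

Flanking the RNA-binding protein with the two halves of a split fluorescent protein fits the stated context of a Cas6-based RNA tracking platform that works in a fluorescence-activation mode. The record gives no mechanistic details beyond expression of the VN-dCasE-VC protein in mammalian cells.
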