Addgene plasmid #164277: VN-dCasE-VC-GK
Purpose: Express VN-dCasE-VC protein in mammalian cells. This plasmid is also referred to as as VN-dEcCas6-VC-GK in the publication.
Depositing lab: Chunyu Han. Depositing organization: Hebei University of Science and Technology. Publication: A Cas6-based RNA tracking platform functioning in a fluorescence-activation mode. Gao F, Zheng K, Li YB, Jiang F, Han CY. Nucleic Acids Res. 2022 May 6;50(8):e46. doi: 10.1093/nar/gkac014. PubMed 35061906.
Backbone
  Vector backbone: pEGFP-N1 (EGFP gene knockout)
  Vector type: Mammalian Expression
Growth in bacteria
  Bacterial resistance: Kanamycin, 50 μg/mL
  Growth temperature: 37°C
  Growth strain: DH5alpha
  Copy number: High Copy
Gene/Insert
  Gene/Insert name: VN-dCasE-VC
  Species: H. sapiens (human); Escherichia coli
  Mutation: H20A in EcCasE
  Promoter: CMV
  Cloning method: Restriction Enzyme; 5′ cloning site unknown (unknown if destroyed); 3′ cloning site unknown (unknown if destroyed)
  Sequencing primers: 5′ n/a
Terms and licenses: Academic/Nonprofit Terms; Industry Terms: Not Available to Industry
Depositor comments: Please visit https://doi.org/10.1101/635912 for bioRxiv preprint.
How to cite: VN-dCasE-VC-GK was a gift from Chunyu Han (Addgene plasmid # 164277 ; http://n2t.net/addgene:164277 ; RRID:Addgene_164277)
