>Addgene plasmid #164277 | VN-dCasE-VC-GK | depositor partial sequence | sequence record 318952 | VN-dCasE-VC gene coding sequence
ATGGTGAGCAAGGGCGAGGAGCTGTTCACCGGGGTGGTGCCCATCCTGGTCGAGCTGGACGGCGACGTAA
ACGGCCACAAGTTCAGCGTGTCCGGCGAGGGCGAGGGCGATGCCACCTACGGCAAGCTGACCCTGAAGCT
GATCTGCACCACCGGCAAGCTGCCCGTGCCCTGGCCCACCCTCGTGACCACCCTGGGCTACGGCCTGCAG
TGCTTCGCCCGCTACCCCGACCACATGAAGCAGCACGACTTCTTCAAGTCCGCCATGCCCGAAGGCTACG
TCCAGGAGCGCACCATCTTCTTCAAGGACGACGGCAACTACAAGACCCGCGCCGAGGTGAAGTTCGAGGG
CGACACCCTGGTGAACCGCATCGAGCTGAAGGGCATCGACTTCAAGGAGGACGGCAACATCCTGGGGCAC
AAGCTGGAGTACAACTACAACAGCCACAACGTCTATATCACCCTCGAGAGACCTGCTTGTAAAATTCCAA
ACGACCTGAAGCAGAAAGTGATGAACCACAAGCTTGCCACCATGGTGTATCTCAGTAAAGTCATCATTGC
CAGGGCCTGGAGCAGGGATCTTTACCAACTTGCCCAGGGATTATGGCATTTATTTCCAAACAGACCGGAT
GCTGCTCGTGATTTTCTTTTTCATGTTGAGAAGCGAAACACACCAGAAGGCTGTCATGTTTTATTGCAGT
CAGCGCAAATGCCTGTTTCAACTGCCGTTGCGACAGTCATTAAAACTAAACAGGTTGAATTTCAACTTCA
GGTTGGTGTTCCACTCTATTTTCGGCTTCGGGCAAATCCGATCAAAACTATTCTCGACAATCAAAAGCGC
CTGGACAGTAAAGGGAATATTAAACGCTGTCGGGTTCCGTTAATAAAAGAAGCAGAACAAATCGCGTGGT
TGCAACGTAAATTGGGCAATGCGGCGCGCGTTGAAGATGTGCATCCCATATCGGAACGGCCACAGTATTT
TTCTGGTGATGGTAAAAGTGGAAAGATCCAAACGGTTTGCTTTGAAGGTGTGCTCACCATCAACGACGCG
CCAGCGTTAATAGATCTTGTACAGCAAGGTATTGGGCCAGCTAAATCGATGGGATGTGGCTTGCTATCTT
TGGCTCCACTGCTGCAGTCGACGACCTGCACAGCTGGCGCTGAATTCGCCGACAAGCAGAAGAACGGCAT
CAAGGCCAACTTCAAGATCCGCCACAACATCGAGGACGGCGGCGTGCAGCTCGCCGACCACTACCAGCAG
AACACCCCCATCGGCGACGGCCCCGTGCTGCTGCCCGACAACCACTACCTGAGCTACCAGTCCGCCCTGA
GCAAAGACCCCAACGAGAAGCGCGATCACATGGTCCTGCTGGAGTTCGTGACCGCCGCCGGGATCACTCT
CGGCATGGACGAGCTGTACAAGTAA
